Addgene plasmid #147356: pnEA-NpG-DmNot11_R
Purpose: Bacterial Expression of DmNot11
Depositing lab: Elisa Izaurralde. Depositing organization: Max Planck Institute for Developmental Biology.
Backbone
  Vector backbone: Unknown
  Vector type: Bacterial Expression
Growth in bacteria
  Bacterial resistance: Ampicillin, 100 μg/mL
  Growth temperature: 37°C
  Growth strain: DH5alpha
  Copy number: Low Copy
Gene/Insert
  Gene/Insert name: DmNot11 (alt name: C2ORF29)
  Species: D. melanogaster (fly)
  Entrez Gene: Not11 (a.k.a. Dmel_CG13567, C2orf29, CG13567, Dmel\CG13567, NOT11)
  Cloning method: Unknown
Terms and licenses: Academic/Nonprofit Terms; Industry Terms: Not Available to Industry
Depositor comments: ORF extracted from NCBI: NM_138030.3 Plasmids from this collection were made available to the research community and donated after the lab closed. Please note that the sequence provided by the depositing laboratory may be theoretical/predicted or based on Sanger sequencing results. There may be discrepancies between sequencing results obtained by Addgene and the depositor sequence. If an Addgene verified sequence is not available, please contact before placing your order to request that our lab fully sequence the plasmid.
How to cite: pnEA-NpG-DmNot11_R was a gift from Elisa Izaurralde (Addgene plasmid # 147356 ; http://n2t.net/addgene:147356 ; RRID:Addgene_147356)
