[The description below was written by a language model from this plasmid's Addgene catalogue record and pLannotate feature annotations shown in this document.]
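Description:
pnEA-NpG-DmNot11_R is a bacterial expression plasmid of about 7.1 kb for producing the Drosophila melanogaster Not11 protein (CG13567, the fly counterpart of human CNOT11/C2orf29) in E. coli. The catalogue lists the backbone as unknown, but the annotated features show a pET-like, pBR322-derived architecture. It has a ColE1/pMB1-type origin together with the bom mobility region and the rop gene, which keeps copy number low, in line with the low-copy designation in the record. Selection is by ampicillin through the bla gene and its own promoter. Several tetracycline-resistance fragments and a tet promoter are annotated, but these appear to be non-functional remnants of the parental vector interrupted by the expression cassette and the lacI region.

The expression cassette consists of a T7 promoter followed by a lac operator and the phage T7 gene 10 ribosome binding site. These drive an open reading frame that begins with Schistosoma japonicum glutathione S-transferase and continues directly into the Not11 sequence, giving an N-terminal GST fusion. The annotation tool matched about 720 nt of the insert to human CNOT11 by homology, whereas the record states that the ORF was taken from the fly transcript. Whether the insert is full length or a fragment is not stated. A T7 terminator closes the cassette; the short gene 10-derived match just upstream of it is probably residual vector sequence rather than a functional tag. The plasmid-borne lacI gene supplies repressor, so transcription is IPTG-inducible in hosts that express T7 RNA polymerase. The GST fusion would suit affinity purification or pulldown work on this CCR4-NOT deadenylase complex subunit, though the record gives only bacterial expression as the purpose. The depositor sequence may be theoretical rather than fully verified.
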