Features (pLannotate 1.2.2; 20 found; start..end, strand, type, name):
    104..208     +  promoter       AmpR promoter: bla
    209..1069    +  CDS            AmpR: β-lactamase; bla; confers resistance to ampicillin, carbenicillin, and related antibiotics
   1240..1828    +  rep_origin     ori: high-copy-number ColE1/pMB1/pBR322/pUC origin of replication
   2014..2156    -  misc_feature   bom: basis of mobility region from pBR322
   2258..2449    -  CDS            rop: Rop protein, which maintains plasmids at low copy number; rop
   2466..2846    +  CDS            YPB1_ECOLX: Protein predicted: Swiss-Prot protein existence level 4. From Escherichia coli.
   3088..3712    -  CDS            TcR (fragment): tetracycline efflux protein; tet; confers resistance to tetracycline
   3727..3748    -  protein_bind   CAP binding site: CAP binding activates transcription in the presence of cAMP. E. coli catabolite activator protein
   3761..4843    -  CDS            lacI: lac repressor; lacI; The lac repressor binds to the lac operator to inhibit transcription in E. coli. This inhibition can be relieved by adding lactose or isopropyl-β-D-thiogalactopyranoside (IPTG).
   4844..4921    -  promoter       lacI promoter: lacI
   4929..5208    -  CDS            TcR (fragment): tetracycline efflux protein; tet; confers resistance to tetracycline
   5230..5248    +  promoter       T7 promoter: promoter for bacteriophage T7 RNA polymerase
   5249..5273    +  protein_bind   lac operator: The lac repressor binds to the lac operator to inhibit transcription in E. coli. This inhibition can be relieved by adding lactose or isopropyl-β-D-thiogalactopyranoside (IPTG). lac repressor encoded by lacI
   5288..5310    +  RBS            RBS: efficient ribosome binding site from bacteriophage T7 gene 10 (Olins and Rangwala, 1989)
   5321..5971    +  CDS            GST: glutathione S-transferase from Schistosoma japonicum
   5965..6681    +  CDS            CNOT11 (fragment): CNO11_HUMAN - Also known as C2orf29. Experimental evidence at protein level: Swiss-Prot protein existence level 1. Component of the CCR4-NOT complex which is one of the major cellular mRNA deadenylases and is linked to various cellular processes including bulk mRNA degradation, miRNA-mediated repression, translational repression during translational initiation and general transcription regulation. Additional complex functions may be a consequence of its influence on mRNA expression. Is required for the association of CNOT10 with the CCR4-NOT complex. Seems not to be required for complex deaden
   6749..6798    +  CDS            SET1 (fragment): solubility-enhancement tag derived from T7 phage gene 10B
   6806..6853    +  terminator     T7 terminator: transcription terminator for bacteriophage T7 RNA polymerase
   6876..6980    -  CDS            TcR (fragment): tetracycline efflux protein; tet; confers resistance to tetracycline
   7028..7056    -  promoter       tet promoter: E. coli promoter for tetracycline efflux protein gene
>Addgene plasmid #147356 | pnEA-NpG-DmNot11_R | depositor full sequence | sequence record 289803 | Full Sequence
TTCTTGAAGACGAAAGGGCCTCGTGATACGCCTATTTTTATAGGTTAATGTCATGATAATAATGGTTTCT
TAGACGTCAGGTGGCACTTTTCGGGGAAATGTGCGCGGAACCCCTATTTGTTTATTTTTCTAAATACATT
CAAATATGTATCCGCTCATGAGACAATAACCCTGATAAATGCTTCAATAATATTGAAAAAGGAAGAGTAT
GAGTATTCAACATTTCCGTGTCGCCCTTATTCCCTTTTTTGCGGCATTTTGCCTTCCTGTTTTTGCTCAC
CCAGAAACGCTGGTGAAAGTAAAAGATGCTGAAGATCAGTTGGGTGCACGAGTGGGTTACATCGAACTGG
ATCTCAACAGCGGTAAGATCCTTGAGAGTTTTCGCCCCGAAGAACGTTTTCCAATGATGAGCACTTTTAA
AGTTCTGCTATGTGGCGCGGTATTATCCCGTGTTGACGCCGGGCAAGAGCAACTCGGTCGCCGCATACAC
TATTCTCAGAATGACTTGGTTGAGTACTCACCAGTCACAGAAAAGCATCTTACGGATGGCATGACAGTAA
GAGAATTATGCAGTGCTGCCATAACCATGAGTGATAACACTGCGGCCAACTTACTTCTGACAACGATCGG
AGGACCGAAGGAGCTAACCGCTTTTTTGCACAACATGGGGGATCATGTAACTCGCCTTGATCGTTGGGAA
CCGGAGCTGAATGAAGCCATACCAAACGACGAGCGTGACACCACGATGCCTGCAGCAATGGCAACAACGT
TGCGCAAACTATTAACTGGCGAACTACTTACTCTAGCTTCCCGGCAACAATTAATAGACTGGATGGAGGC
GGATAAAGTTGCAGGACCACTTCTGCGCTCGGCCCTTCCGGCTGGCTGGTTTATTGCTGATAAATCTGGA
GCCGGTGAGCGTGGGTCTCGCGGTATCATTGCAGCACTGGGGCCAGATGGTAAGCCCTCCCGTATCGTAG
TTATCTACACGACGGGGAGTCAGGCAACTATGGATGAACGAAATAGACAGATCGCTGAGATAGGTGCCTC
ACTGATTAAGCATTGGTAACTGTCAGACCAAGTTTACTCATATATACTTTAGATTGATTTAAAACTTCAT
TTTTAATTTAAAAGGATCTAGGTGAAGATCCTTTTTGATAATCTCATGACCAAAATCCCTTAACGTGAGT
TTTCGTTCCACTGAGCGTCAGACCCCGTAGAAAAGATCAAAGGATCTTCTTGAGATCCTTTTTTTCTGCG
CGTAATCTGCTGCTTGCAAACAAAAAAACCACCGCTACCAGCGGTGGTTTGTTTGCCGGATCAAGAGCTA
CCAACTCTTTTTCCGAAGGTAACTGGCTTCAGCAGAGCGCAGATACCAAATACTGTCCTTCTAGTGTAGC
CGTAGTTAGGCCACCACTTCAAGAACTCTGTAGCACCGCCTACATACCTCGCTCTGCTAATCCTGTTACC
AGTGGCTGCTGCCAGTGGCGATAAGTCGTGTCTTACCGGGTTGGACTCAAGACGATAGTTACCGGATAAG
GCGCAGCGGTCGGGCTGAACGGGGGGTTCGTGCACACAGCCCAGCTTGGAGCGAACGACCTACACCGAAC
TGAGATACCTACAGCGTGAGCTATGAGAAAGCGCCACGCTTCCCGAAGGGAGAAAGGCGGACAGGTATCC
GGTAAGCGGCAGGGTCGGAACAGGAGAGCGCACGAGGGAGCTTCCAGGGGGAAACGCCTGGTATCTTTAT
AGTCCTGTCGGGTTTCGCCACCTCTGACTTGAGCGTCGATTTTTGTGATGCTCGTCAGGGGGGCGGAGCC
TATGGAAAAACGCCAGCAACGCGGCCTTTTTACGGTTCCTGGCCTTTTGCTGGCCTTTTGCTCACATGTT
CTTTCCTGCGTTATCCCCTGATTCTGTGGATAACCGTATTACCGCCTTTGAGTGAGCTGATACCGCTCGC
CGCAGCCGAACGACCGAGCGCAGCGAGTCAGTGAGCGAGGAAGCGGAAGAGCGCCTGATGCGGTATTTTC
TCCTTACGCATCTGTGCGGTATTTCACACCGCATATATGGTGCACTCTCAGTACAATCTGCTCTGATGCC
GCATAGTTAAGCCAGTATACACTCCGCTATCGCTACGTGACTGGGTCATGGCTGCGCCCCGACACCCGCC
AACACCCGCTGACGCGCCCTGACGGGCTTGTCTGCTCCCGGCATCCGCTTACAGACAAGCTGTGACCGTC
TCCGGGAGCTGCATGTGTCAGAGGTTTTCACCGTCATCACCGAAACGCGCGAGGCAGCTGCGGTAAAGCT
CATCAGCGTGGTCGTGAAGCGATTCACAGATGTCTGCCTGTTCATCCGCGTCCAGCTCGTTGAGTTTCTC
CAGAAGCGTTAATGTCTGGCTTCTGATAAAGCGGGCCATGTTAAGGGCGGTTTTTTCCTGTTTGGTCACT
GATGCCTCCGTGTAAGGGGGATTTCTGTTCATGGGGGTAATGATACCGATGAAACGAGAGAGGATGCTCA
CGATACGGGTTACTGATGATGAACATGCCCGGTTACTGGAACGTTGTGAGGGTAAACAACTGGCGGTATG
GATGCGGCGGGACCAGAGAAAAATCACTCAGGGTCAATGCCAGCGCTTCGTTAATACAGATGTAGGTGTT
CCACAGGGTAGCCAGCAGCATCCTGCGATGCAGATCCGGAACATAATGGTGCAGGGCGCTGACTTCCGCG
TTTCCAGACTTTACGAAACACGGAAACCGAAGACCATTCATGTTGTTGCTCAGGTCGCAGACGTTTTGCA
GCAGCAGTCGCTTCACGTTCGCTCGCGTATCGGTGATTCATTCTGCTAACCAGTAAGGCAACCCCGCCAG
CCTAGCCGGGTCCTCAACGACAGGAGCACGATCATGCGCACCCGTGGCCAGGACCCAACGCTGCCCGAGA
TGCGCCGCGTGCGGCTGCTGGAGATGGCGGACGCGATGGATATGTTCTGCCAAGGGTTGGTTTGCGCATT
CACAGTTCTCCGCAAGAATTGATTGGCTCCAATTCTTGGAGTGGTGAATCCGTTAGCGAGGTGCCGCCGG
CTTCCATTCAGGTCGAGGTGGCCCGGCTCCATGCACCGCGACGCAACGCGGGGAGGCAGACAAGGTATAG
GGCGGCGCCTACAATCCATGCCAACCCGTTCCATGTGCTCGCCGAGGCGGCATAAATCGCCGTGACGATC
AGCGGTCCAGTGATCGAAGTTAGGCTGGTAAGAGCCGCGAGCGATCCTTGAAGCTGTCCCTGATGGTCGT
CATCTACCTGCCTGGACAGCATGGCCTGCAACGCGGGCATCCCGATGCCGCCGGAAGCGAGAAGAATCAT
AATGGGGAAGGCCATCCAGCCTCGCGTCGCGAACGCCAGCAAGACGTAGCCCAGCGCGTCGGCCGCCATG
CCGGCGATAATGGCCTGCTTCTCGCCGAAACGTTTGGTGGCGGGACCAGTGACGAAGGCTTGAGCGAGGG
CGTGCAAGATTCCGAATACCGCAAGCGACAGGCCGATCATCGTCGCGCTCCAGCGAAAGCGGTCCTCGCC
GAAAATGACCCAGAGCGCTGCCGGCACCTGTCCTACGAGTTGCATGATAAAGAAGACAGTCATAAGTGCG
GCGACGATAGTCATGCCCCGCGCCCACCGGAAGGAGCTGACTGGGTTGAAGGCTCTCAAGGGCATCGGTC
GAGATCCCGGTGCCTAATGAGTGAGCTAACTTACATTAATTGCGTTGCGCTCACTGCCCGCTTTCCAGTC
GGGAAACCTGTCGTGCCAGCTGCATTAATGAATCGGCCAACGCGCGGGGAGAGGCGGTTTGCGTATTGGG
CGCCAGGGTGGTTTTTCTTTTCACCAGTGAGACGGGCAACAGCTGATTGCCCTTCACCGCCTGGCCCTGA
GAGAGTTGCAGCAAGCGGTCCACGCTGGTTTGCCCCAGCAGGCGAAAATCCTGTTTGATGGTGGTTAACG
GCGGGATATAACATGAGCTGTCTTCGGTATCGTCGTATCCCACTACCGAGATATCCGCACCAACGCGCAG
CCCGGACTCGGTAATGGCGCGCATTGCGCCCAGCGCCATCTGATCGTTGGCAACCAGCATCGCAGTGGGA
ACGATGCCCTCATTCAGCATTTGCATGGTTTGTTGAAAACCGGACATGGCACTCCAGTCGCCTTCCCGTT
CCGCTATCGGCTGAATTTGATTGCGAGTGAGATATTTATGCCAGCCAGCCAGACGCAGACGCGCCGAGAC
AGAACTTAATGGGCCCGCTAACAGCGCGATTTGCTGGTGACCCAATGCGACCAGATGCTCCACGCCCAGT
CGCGTACCGTCTTCATGGGAGAAAATAATACTGTTGATGGGTGTCTGGTCAGAGACATCAAGAAATAACG
CCGGAACATTAGTGCAGGCAGCTTCCACAGCAATGGCATCCTGGTCATCCAGCGGATAGTTAATGATCAG
CCCACTGACGCGTTGCGCGAGAAGATTGTGCACCGCCGCTTTACAGGCTTCGACGCCGCTTCGTTCTACC
ATCGACACCACCACGCTGGCACCCAGTTGATCGGCGCGAGATTTAATCGCCGCGACAATTTGCGACGGCG
CGTGCAGGGCCAGACTGGAGGTGGCAACGCCAATCAGCAACGACTGTTTGCCCGCCAGTTGTTGTGCCAC
GCGGTTGGGAATGTAATTCAGCTCCGCCATCGCCGCTTCCACTTTTTCCCGCGTTTTCGCAGAAACGTGG
CTGGCCTGGTTCACCACGCGGGAAACGGTCTGATAAGAGACACCGGCATACTCTGCGACATCGTATAACG
TTACTGGTTTCACATTCACCACCCTGAATTGACTCTCTTCCGGGCGCTATCATGCCATACCGCGAAAGGT
TTTGCGCCATTCGATGGTGTCCGGGATCTCGACGCTCTCCCTTATGCGACTCCTGCATTAGGAAGCAGCC
CAGTAGTAGGTTGAGGCCGTTGAGCACCGCCGCCGCAAGGAATGGTGCATGCAAGGAGATGGCGCCCAAC
AGTCCCCCGGCCACGGGGCCTGCCACCATACCCACGCCGAAACAAGCGCTCATGAGCCCGAAGTGGCGAG
CCCGATCTTCCCCATCGGTGATGTCGGCGATATAGGCGCCAGCAACCGCACCTGTGGCGCCGGTGATGCC
GGCCACGATGCGTCCGGCGTAGAGGATCGAGATCTCGATCCCGCGAAATTAATACGACTCACTATAGGGG
AATTGTGAGCGGATAACAATTCCCCACTAGTAATAATTTTGTTTAACTTTAAGAAGGAGATATACCATGG
CCCCTATACTAGGTTATTGGAAAATTAAGGGCCTTGTGCAACCCACTCGACTTCTTTTGGAATATCTTGA
AGAAAAATATGAAGAGCATTTGTATGAGCGCGATGAAGGTGATAAATGGCGAAACAAAAAGTTTGAATTG
GGTTTGGAGTTTCCCAATCTTCCTTATTATATTGATGGTGATGTTAAATTAACACAGTCTATGGCCATCA
TACGTTATATAGCTGACAAGCACAACATGTTGGGTGGTTGTCCAAAAGAGCGTGCAGAGATTTCAATGCT
TGAAGGAGCGGTTTTGGATATTAGATACGGTGTTTCGAGAATTGCATATAGTAAAGACTTTGAAACTCTC
AAAGTTGATTTTCTTAGCAAGCTACCTGAAATGCTGAAAATGTTCGAAGATCGTTTATGTCATAAAACAT
ATTTAAATGGTGATCATGTAACCCATCCTGACTTCATGTTGTATGACGCTCTTGATGTTGTTTTATACAT
GGACCCAATGTGCCTGGATGCGTTCCCAAAATTAGTTTGTTTTAAAAAACGTATTGAAGCTATCCCACAA
ATTGATAAGTACTTGAAATCCAGCAAGTATATAGCATGGCCTTTGCAGGGCTGGCAAGCCACGTTTGGTG
GTGGCGACCATCCGCCAAAATCGGATGGTACCGGCAGCGGCCTGGAAGTTCTGTTCCAGGGGCCCCATAT
GCTCGAGATGTTTCTGTCCATCGCCCCGCCCCTAATGGACTTCGAGGACGAGCTGCTCTGGATAAACCAG
TCGAACAGCGACAAGGTGGAGATCATCTACGACAAGTCCAACTACATTACCCCCAACATAAAGCACCTCA
TCGAGCAGGCTTTTCTCCAGCCACTCAGCCTCCAGAACCAGCACATCCTCTTCGACGACCTGCTGAAGCA
GAACACGGACATTGCGCGCCAATATGGACTGACCCCGGACAAGCTACCTCTGCTCGTGGAAAGCAATCCT
CTCATCTCCATTGAGATCTTGCTAAGACTGATGACGACCTCCGACATAACTGAATACTTCAACGTGTTGG
TCAACATGGACATAACACTTCACTCCATGGAGGTGGTCAACCGACTAACCACCTCCGGACCTTTGCCCAC
TGAGTTTATTCACCTATACATCAGCAATTGCATCTCGACTTGCGAAACAGTCAAGGACAAGTACATGCAG
TCTCGCCTGGTGCGACTCGTTTGCGTATTTCTGCAGTCCTTGATTAGGAACAAGATTGTGAACGTTAGGG
AACTATTCATTGAAATCGAAGCCTTCTGCGTGGGTTTCAGCAAAATCAAGGAGGCTGCTACCCTGTACCG
GCTTATCAAACACTTGGAAACTGGGGAAAGCGCTCTGTCGTCCAACTCCCTAGCTAAGTAGGGATCCTAA
TAGTCTAGAGCTAGCCCTAGGAGATCCGGCTGCTAACAAAGCCCGAAAGGAAGCTGAGTTGGCTGCTGCC
ACCGCTGAGCAATAACTAGCATAACCCCTTGGGGCCTCTAAACGGGTCTTGAGGGGTTTTTTGCTGAAAG
GAGGAACTATATCCGGATATCCCGCAAGAGGCCCGGCAGTACCGGCATAACCAAGCCTATGCCTACAGCA
TCCAGGGTGACGGTGCCGAGGATGACGATGAGCGCATTGTTAGATTTCATACACGGTGCCTGACTGCGTT
AGCAATTTAACTGTGATAAACTACCGCATTAAAGCTTATCGATGATAAGCTGTCAAACATGAGAA
